>Addgene plasmid #30302 | pETCON-IgG3/design_30 | depositor partial sequence | sequence record 13958 | Author sequence
CATATGGGTAGAGAAAATTTGTACTTCCAAGGTTCTGAACATTTGTTGGATTTGCAATGGGAATTGAAGT
TGATAGAATTAGAAAATGTCCAAGAAATAGATGCCCACATCAAGGACTCAAACTTTTTCGAATGGGTTGG
TTTTATTAAAGGTCCAGAAGGTACTCCTTATGAAGGTGGTCATTTCACCTTAGCAATCACTATTCCAAAT
GCCTACCCTTTTAACCCACCTAAAATTAAGTTCGTAACCAAGATTTGGCACCCAAATATATCTTCACAAA
CAGGTGCTATATGTTTGGATGTCTTGAAAAATCAATGGGCACCTTGGTCCAGTATCTCTTGGGCTTTGTT
ATCAATTCAAGCATTGTTATCCGATCCACAACCTGATGACCCACAAGACGCTGAAGTTGCAAAAATGTAC
AAGGAAAATCATGCCTTGTTTGTTAAAACTGCTTCTGTATGGACTAAGACATTCGCAACAGGTCCAAAAG
AAGAACCAAGAGAAGTTATTATTAAGAAAATTACAGAAATGGGTTTCTCCGAAGACCAAGCCAAAAACGC
TTTAATCAAGGCAAATTGGAACGAAACATTGGCCTTAAATACCTTGTTAGAAAACAGTCTCGAG
