>Addgene plasmid #30302 | pETCON-IgG3/design_30 | addgene partial sequence | sequence record 35474 | 30302 with GAL1
TCCCTACTTCATACATTTTCAATTAAGATGCAGTTACTTCGCTGTTTTTCAATATTTTCTGTTATTGCTT
CAGTTTTAGCACAGGAACTGACAACTATATGCGAGCAAATCCCCTCACCAACTTTAGAATCGACGCCGTA
CTCTTTGTCAACGACTACTATTTTGGCCAACGGGAAGGCAATGCAAGGAGTTTTTGAATATTACAAATCA
GTAACGTTTGTCAGTAATTGCGGTTCTCACCCCTCAACAACTAGCAAAGGCAGCCCCATAAACACACAGT
ATGTTTTTAAGGACAATAGCTCGACGATTGAAGGTAGATACCCATACGACGTTCCAGACTACGCTCTGCA
GGCTAGTGGTGGAGGAGGCTCTGGTGGAGGCGGTAGCGGAGGCGGAGGGTCGGCTAGCCATATGGGTAGA
GAAAATTTGTACTTCCAAGGTTCTGAACATTTGTTGGATTTGCAATGGGAATTGAAGTTGATAGAATTAG
AAAATGTCCAAGAAATAGATGCCCACATCAAGGACTCAAACTTTTTCGAATGGGTTGGTTTTATTAAAGG
TCCAGAAGGTACTCCTTATGAAGGTGGTCATTTCACCTTAGCAATCACTATTCCAAATGCCTACCCTTTT
AACCCACCTAAAATTAAGTTCGTAACCAAGATTTGGCACCCAAATATATCTTCACAAACAGGTGCTATAT
GTTTGGATGTCTTGAAAAATCAATGGGCACCTTGGTCCAGTATCTCTTGGGCTTTGTTATCAATTCAAGC
ATTGTTATCCGATCCACAACCTGATGACCCACAAGACGCTGAAGTTGCAAAAATGTACAAGGAAAATCAT
GCCTTGTTTGTTAAAACT
