[The description below was written by a language model from this plasmid's Addgene catalogue record.]
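Description:
pETCON-IgG3/design_30 is a yeast expression plasmid built on the pETCON backbone (about 5.4 kb without insert) that carries a 624 bp computationally designed open reading frame, recorded as "IgG Fc Designed Binder IgG3". The insert is a designed sequence rather than a natural gene, intended, as its name indicates, to bind the Fc region of immunoglobulin G. It was cloned by restriction digestion between NdeI (5′) and XhoI (3′), and both sites remain intact, so the design can be excised or swapped for other variants. In bacteria the plasmid is maintained at high copy and selected with ampicillin.

The record does not include a feature table and does not state the promoter, the yeast selectable marker, the yeast or bacterial origins of replication, or any fusion partners or epitope tags. pETCON is generally known as a yeast surface display vector, in which inserts are expressed as fusions to a cell wall anchoring protein so that binding to a labelled target can be measured on intact cells. Whether that arrangement applies here, and in what exact form, cannot be confirmed from the fields given.

The associated publication is a community-wide assessment of protein-interface modelling aimed at improving design methodology. This suggests the construct is one of a series of designed protein binders made available as experimental test cases for evaluating computational interface design. The catalogue entry itself does not report how this design performed or whether it binds its target.
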