Addgene plasmid #30302: pETCON-IgG3/design_30
Depositing lab: David Baker. Depositing organization: University of Washington. Publication: Community-Wide Assessment of Protein-Interface Modeling Suggests Improvements to Design Methodology. Fleishman SJ, Whitehead TA, Strauch EM, Corn JE, Qin S, Zhou HX, Mitchell JC, Demerdash ON, Takeda-Shitaka M, Terashi G, Moal IH, Li X, Bates PA, Zacharias M, Park H, Ko JS, Lee H, Seok C, Bourquard T, Bernauer J, Poupon A, Aze J, Soner S, Ovali SK, Ozbek P, Tal NB, Haliloglu T, Hwang H, Vreven T, Pierce BG, Weng Z, Perez-Cano L, Pons C, Fernandez-Recio J, Jiang F, Yang F, Gong X, Cao L, Xu X, Liu B, Wang P, Li C, Wang C, Robert CH, Guharoy M, Liu S, Huang Y, Li L, Guo D, Chen Y, Xiao Y, London N, Itzhaki Z, Schueler-Furman O, Inbar Y, Patapov V, Cohen M, Schreiber G, Tsuchiya Y, Kanamori E, Standley DM, Nakamura H, Kinoshita K, Driggers CM, Hall RG, Morgan JL, Hsu VL, Zhan J, Yang Y, Zhou Y, Kastritis PL, Bonvin AM, Zhang W, Camacho CJ, Kilambi KP, Sircar A, Gray JJ, Ohue M, Uchikoga N, Matsuzaki Y, Ishida T, Akiyama Y, Khashan R, Bush S, Fouches D, Tropsha A, Esquivel-Rodriguez J, Kihara D, Stranges PB, Jacak R, Kuhlman B, Huang SY, Zou X, Wodak SJ, Janin J, Baker D. J Mol Biol. 2011 Sep 29. 10.1016/j.jmb.2011.09.031 PubMed 22001016.
Backbone
  Vector backbone: pETCON
  Backbone size w/o insert (bp): 5400
  Vector type: Yeast Expression
Growth in bacteria
  Bacterial resistance: Ampicillin, 100 μg/mL
  Growth temperature: 37°C
  Growth strain: DH5alpha
  Copy number: High Copy
Gene/Insert
  Gene/Insert name: IgG Fc Designed Binder IgG3
  Species: Designed Sequence
  Insert size (bp): 624
  Cloning method: Restriction Enzyme; 5′ cloning site NdeI (not destroyed); 3′ cloning site XhoI (not destroyed)
  Sequencing primers: 5′ UP-GS
Terms and licenses: Academic/Nonprofit Terms; Industry Terms: Not Available to Industry
How to cite: pETCON-IgG3/design_30 was a gift from David Baker (Addgene plasmid # 30302 ; http://n2t.net/addgene:30302 ; RRID:Addgene_30302)
